>Addgene plasmid #124495 | POLR2A-N CRISPR pX330 | depositor full sequence | sequence record 237522 | POLR2A-N CRISPR pX330 sequence 8509 bps
GAGGGCCTATTTCCCATGATTCCTTCATATTTGCATATACGATACAAGGCTGTTAGAGAGATAATTGGAA
TTAATTTGACTGTAAACACAAAGATATTAGTACAAAATACGTGACGTAGAAAGTAATAATTTCTTGGGTA
GTTTGCAGTTTTAAAATTATGTTTTAAAATGGACTATCATATGCTTACCGTAACTTGAAAGTATTTCGAT
TTCTTGGCTTTATATATCTTGTGGAAAGGACGAAACACCGGCCACCCCCGTGCATGGCGGGTTTTAGAGC
TAGAAATAGCAAGTTAAAATAAGGCTAGTCCGTTATCAACTTGAAAAAGTGGCACCGAGTCGGTGCTTTT
TTGTTTTAGAGCTAGAAATAGCAAGTTAAAATAAGGCTAGTCCGTTTTTAGCGCGTGCGCCAATTCTGCA
GACAAATGGCTCTAGAGGTACCCGTTACATAACTTACGGTAAATGGCCCGCCTGGCTGACCGCCCAACGA
CCCCCGCCCATTGACGTCAATAGTAACGCCAATAGGGACTTTCCATTGACGTCAATGGGTGGAGTATTTA
CGGTAAACTGCCCACTTGGCAGTACATCAAGTGTATCATATGCCAAGTACGCCCCCTATTGACGTCAATG
ACGGTAAATGGCCCGCCTGGCATTGTGCCCAGTACATGACCTTATGGGACTTTCCTACTTGGCAGTACAT
CTACGTATTAGTCATCGCTATTACCATGGTCGAGGTGAGCCCCACGTTCTGCTTCACTCTCCCCATCTCC
CCCCCCTCCCCACCCCCAATTTTGTATTTATTTATTTTTTAATTATTTTGTGCAGCGATGGGGGCGGGGG
GGGGGGGGGGGCGCGCGCCAGGCGGGGCGGGGCGGGGCGAGGGGCGGGGCGGGGCGAGGCGGAGAGGTGC
GGCGGCAGCCAATCAGAGCGGCGCGCTCCGAAAGTTTCCTTTTATGGCGAGGCGGCGGCGGCGGCGGCCC
TATAAAAAGCGAAGCGCGCGGCGGGCGGGAGTCGCTGCGACGCTGCCTTCGCCCCGTGCCCCGCTCCGCC
GCCGCCTCGCGCCGCCCGCCCCGGCTCTGACTGACCGCGTTACTCCCACAGGTGAGCGGGCGGGACGGCC
CTTCTCCTCCGGGCTGTAATTAGCTGAGCAAGAGGTAAGGGTTTAAGGGATGGTTGGTTGGTGGGGTATT
AATGTTTAATTACCTGGAGCACCTGCCTGAAATCACTTTTTTTCAGGTTGGACCGGTGCCACCATGGACT
ATAAGGACCACGACGGAGACTACAAGGATCATGATATTGATTACAAAGACGATGACGATAAGATGGCCCC
AAAGAAGAAGCGGAAGGTCGGTATCCACGGAGTCCCAGCAGCCGACAAGAAGTACAGCATCGGCCTGGAC
ATCGGCACCAACTCTGTGGGCTGGGCCGTGATCACCGACGAGTACAAGGTGCCCAGCAAGAAATTCAAGG
TGCTGGGCAACACCGACCGGCACAGCATCAAGAAGAACCTGATCGGAGCCCTGCTGTTCGACAGCGGCGA
AACAGCCGAGGCCACCCGGCTGAAGAGAACCGCCAGAAGAAGATACACCAGACGGAAGAACCGGATCTGC
TATCTGCAAGAGATCTTCAGCAACGAGATGGCCAAGGTGGACGACAGCTTCTTCCACAGACTGGAAGAGT
CCTTCCTGGTGGAAGAGGATAAGAAGCACGAGCGGCACCCCATCTTCGGCAACATCGTGGACGAGGTGGC
CTACCACGAGAAGTACCCCACCATCTACCACCTGAGAAAGAAACTGGTGGACAGCACCGACAAGGCCGAC
CTGCGGCTGATCTATCTGGCCCTGGCCCACATGATCAAGTTCCGGGGCCACTTCCTGATCGAGGGCGACC
TGAACCCCGACAACAGCGACGTGGACAAGCTGTTCATCCAGCTGGTGCAGACCTACAACCAGCTGTTCGA
GGAAAACCCCATCAACGCCAGCGGCGTGGACGCCAAGGCCATCCTGTCTGCCAGACTGAGCAAGAGCAGA
CGGCTGGAAAATCTGATCGCCCAGCTGCCCGGCGAGAAGAAGAATGGCCTGTTCGGAAACCTGATTGCCC
TGAGCCTGGGCCTGACCCCCAACTTCAAGAGCAACTTCGACCTGGCCGAGGATGCCAAACTGCAGCTGAG
CAAGGACACCTACGACGACGACCTGGACAACCTGCTGGCCCAGATCGGCGACCAGTACGCCGACCTGTTT
CTGGCCGCCAAGAACCTGTCCGACGCCATCCTGCTGAGCGACATCCTGAGAGTGAACACCGAGATCACCA
AGGCCCCCCTGAGCGCCTCTATGATCAAGAGATACGACGAGCACCACCAGGACCTGACCCTGCTGAAAGC
TCTCGTGCGGCAGCAGCTGCCTGAGAAGTACAAAGAGATTTTCTTCGACCAGAGCAAGAACGGCTACGCC
GGCTACATTGACGGCGGAGCCAGCCAGGAAGAGTTCTACAAGTTCATCAAGCCCATCCTGGAAAAGATGG
ACGGCACCGAGGAACTGCTCGTGAAGCTGAACAGAGAGGACCTGCTGCGGAAGCAGCGGACCTTCGACAA
CGGCAGCATCCCCCACCAGATCCACCTGGGAGAGCTGCACGCCATTCTGCGGCGGCAGGAAGATTTTTAC
CCATTCCTGAAGGACAACCGGGAAAAGATCGAGAAGATCCTGACCTTCCGCATCCCCTACTACGTGGGCC
CTCTGGCCAGGGGAAACAGCAGATTCGCCTGGATGACCAGAAAGAGCGAGGAAACCATCACCCCCTGGAA
CTTCGAGGAAGTGGTGGACAAGGGCGCTTCCGCCCAGAGCTTCATCGAGCGGATGACCAACTTCGATAAG
AACCTGCCCAACGAGAAGGTGCTGCCCAAGCACAGCCTGCTGTACGAGTACTTCACCGTGTATAACGAGC
TGACCAAAGTGAAATACGTGACCGAGGGAATGAGAAAGCCCGCCTTCCTGAGCGGCGAGCAGAAAAAGGC
CATCGTGGACCTGCTGTTCAAGACCAACCGGAAAGTGACCGTGAAGCAGCTGAAAGAGGACTACTTCAAG
AAAATCGAGTGCTTCGACTCCGTGGAAATCTCCGGCGTGGAAGATCGGTTCAACGCCTCCCTGGGCACAT
ACCACGATCTGCTGAAAATTATCAAGGACAAGGACTTCCTGGACAATGAGGAAAACGAGGACATTCTGGA
AGATATCGTGCTGACCCTGACACTGTTTGAGGACAGAGAGATGATCGAGGAACGGCTGAAAACCTATGCC
CACCTGTTCGACGACAAAGTGATGAAGCAGCTGAAGCGGCGGAGATACACCGGCTGGGGCAGGCTGAGCC
GGAAGCTGATCAACGGCATCCGGGACAAGCAGTCCGGCAAGACAATCCTGGATTTCCTGAAGTCCGACGG
CTTCGCCAACAGAAACTTCATGCAGCTGATCCACGACGACAGCCTGACCTTTAAAGAGGACATCCAGAAA
GCCCAGGTGTCCGGCCAGGGCGATAGCCTGCACGAGCACATTGCCAATCTGGCCGGCAGCCCCGCCATTA
AGAAGGGCATCCTGCAGACAGTGAAGGTGGTGGACGAGCTCGTGAAAGTGATGGGCCGGCACAAGCCCGA
GAACATCGTGATCGAAATGGCCAGAGAGAACCAGACCACCCAGAAGGGACAGAAGAACAGCCGCGAGAGA
ATGAAGCGGATCGAAGAGGGCATCAAAGAGCTGGGCAGCCAGATCCTGAAAGAACACCCCGTGGAAAACA
CCCAGCTGCAGAACGAGAAGCTGTACCTGTACTACCTGCAGAATGGGCGGGATATGTACGTGGACCAGGA
ACTGGACATCAACCGGCTGTCCGACTACGATGTGGACCATATCGTGCCTCAGAGCTTTCTGAAGGACGAC
TCCATCGACAACAAGGTGCTGACCAGAAGCGACAAGAACCGGGGCAAGAGCGACAACGTGCCCTCCGAAG
AGGTCGTGAAGAAGATGAAGAACTACTGGCGGCAGCTGCTGAACGCCAAGCTGATTACCCAGAGAAAGTT
CGACAATCTGACCAAGGCCGAGAGAGGCGGCCTGAGCGAACTGGATAAGGCCGGCTTCATCAAGAGACAG
CTGGTGGAAACCCGGCAGATCACAAAGCACGTGGCACAGATCCTGGACTCCCGGATGAACACTAAGTACG
ACGAGAATGACAAGCTGATCCGGGAAGTGAAAGTGATCACCCTGAAGTCCAAGCTGGTGTCCGATTTCCG
GAAGGATTTCCAGTTTTACAAAGTGCGCGAGATCAACAACTACCACCACGCCCACGACGCCTACCTGAAC
GCCGTCGTGGGAACCGCCCTGATCAAAAAGTACCCTAAGCTGGAAAGCGAGTTCGTGTACGGCGACTACA
AGGTGTACGACGTGCGGAAGATGATCGCCAAGAGCGAGCAGGAAATCGGCAAGGCTACCGCCAAGTACTT
CTTCTACAGCAACATCATGAACTTTTTCAAGACCGAGATTACCCTGGCCAACGGCGAGATCCGGAAGCGG
CCTCTGATCGAGACAAACGGCGAAACCGGGGAGATCGTGTGGGATAAGGGCCGGGATTTTGCCACCGTGC
GGAAAGTGCTGAGCATGCCCCAAGTGAATATCGTGAAAAAGACCGAGGTGCAGACAGGCGGCTTCAGCAA
AGAGTCTATCCTGCCCAAGAGGAACAGCGATAAGCTGATCGCCAGAAAGAAGGACTGGGACCCTAAGAAG
TACGGCGGCTTCGACAGCCCCACCGTGGCCTATTCTGTGCTGGTGGTGGCCAAAGTGGAAAAGGGCAAGT
CCAAGAAACTGAAGAGTGTGAAAGAGCTGCTGGGGATCACCATCATGGAAAGAAGCAGCTTCGAGAAGAA
TCCCATCGACTTTCTGGAAGCCAAGGGCTACAAAGAAGTGAAAAAGGACCTGATCATCAAGCTGCCTAAG
TACTCCCTGTTCGAGCTGGAAAACGGCCGGAAGAGAATGCTGGCCTCTGCCGGCGAACTGCAGAAGGGAA
ACGAACTGGCCCTGCCCTCCAAATATGTGAACTTCCTGTACCTGGCCAGCCACTATGAGAAGCTGAAGGG
CTCCCCCGAGGATAATGAGCAGAAACAGCTGTTTGTGGAACAGCACAAGCACTACCTGGACGAGATCATC
GAGCAGATCAGCGAGTTCTCCAAGAGAGTGATCCTGGCCGACGCTAATCTGGACAAAGTGCTGTCCGCCT
ACAACAAGCACCGGGATAAGCCCATCAGAGAGCAGGCCGAGAATATCATCCACCTGTTTACCCTGACCAA
TCTGGGAGCCCCTGCCGCCTTCAAGTACTTTGACACCACCATCGACCGGAAGAGGTACACCAGCACCAAA
GAGGTGCTGGACGCCACCCTGATCCACCAGAGCATCACCGGCCTGTACGAGACACGGATCGACCTGTCTC
AGCTGGGAGGCGACAAAAGGCCGGCGGCCACGAAAAAGGCCGGCCAGGCAAAAAAGAAAAAGTAAGAATT
CCTAGAGCTCGCTGATCAGCCTCGACTGTGCCTTCTAGTTGCCAGCCATCTGTTGTTTGCCCCTCCCCCG
TGCCTTCCTTGACCCTGGAAGGTGCCACTCCCACTGTCCTTTCCTAATAAAATGAGGAAATTGCATCGCA
TTGTCTGAGTAGGTGTCATTCTATTCTGGGGGGTGGGGTGGGGCAGGACAGCAAGGGGGAGGATTGGGAA
GAGAATAGCAGGCATGCTGGGGAGCGGCCGCAGGAACCCCTAGTGATGGAGTTGGCCACTCCCTCTCTGC
GCGCTCGCTCGCTCACTGAGGCCGGGCGACCAAAGGTCGCCCGACGCCCGGGCTTTGCCCGGGCGGCCTC
AGTGAGCGAGCGAGCGCGCAGCTGCCTGCAGGGGCGCCTGATGCGGTATTTTCTCCTTACGCATCTGTGC
GGTATTTCACACCGCATA
[142 nt withheld, positions 5969-6110]
C
[141 nt withheld, positions 6112-6252]
CCTTTGACGTTGGAGTCCACGTTCTTT
[37 nt withheld, positions 6280-6316]
ACCCTATCTCGGGCTATTCTTTTGATTTATAAGGGATTTTGCCGATTTCGGCCTATTGGTTAAAAAATGA
GCTGATTTAACAAAAATTTAACGCGAATTTTAACAAAATATTAACGTTTACAATTTTATGGTGCACTCTC
AGTACAATCTGCTCTGATGCCGCATAGTTAAGCCAGCCCCGACACCCGCCAACACCCGCTGACGCGCCCT
GACGGGCTTGTCTGCTCCCGGCATCCGCTTACAGACAAGCTGTGACCGTCTCCGGGAGCTGCATGTGTCA
GAGGTTTTCACCGTCATCACCGAAACGCGCGAGACGAAAGGGCCTCGTGATACGCCTATTTTTATAGGTT
AATGTCATGATAATAATGGTTTCTTAGACGTCAGGTGGCACTTTTCGGGGAAATGTGCGCGGAACCCCTA
TTTGTTTATTTTTCTAAATACATTCAAATATGTATCCGCTCATGAGACAATAACCCTGATAAATGCTTCA
ATAATATTGAAAAAGGAAGAGTATGAGTATTCAACATTTCCGTGTCGCCCTTATTCCCTTTTTTGCGGCA
TTTTGCCTTCCTGTTTTTGCTCACCCAGAAACGCTGGTGAAAGTAAAAGATGCTGAAGATCAGTTGGGTG
CACGAGTGGGTTACATCGAACTGGATCTCAACAGCGGTAAGATCCTTGAGAGTTTTCGCCCCGAAGAACG
TTTTCCAATGATGAGCACTTTTAAAGTTCTGCTATGTGGCGCGGTATTATCCCGTATTGACGCCGGGCAA
GAGCAACTCGGTCGCCGCATACACTATTCTCAGAATGACTTGGTTGAGTACTCACCAGTCACAGAAAAGC
ATCTTACGGATGGCATGACAGTAAGAGAATTATGCAGTGCTGCCATAACCATGAGTGATAACACTGCGGC
CAACTTACTTCTGACAACGATCGGAGGACCGAAGGAGCTAACCGCTTTTTTGCACAACATGGGGGATCAT
GTAACTCGCCTTGATCGTTGGGAACCGGAGCTGAATGAAGCCATACCAAACGACGAGCGTGACACCACGA
TGCCTGTAGCAATGGCAACAACGTTGCGCAAACTATTAACTGGCGAACTACTTACTCTAGCTTCCCGGCA
ACAATTAATAGACTGGATGGAGGCGGATAAAGTTGCAGGACCACTTCTGCGCTCGGCCCTTCCGGCTGGC
TGGTTTATTGCTGATAAATCTGGAGCCGGTGAGCGTGGAAGCCGCGGTATCATTGCAGCACTGGGGCCAG
ATGGTAAGCCCTCCCGTATCGTAGTTATCTACACGACGGGGAGTCAGGCAACTATGGATGAACGAAATAG
ACAGATCGCTGAGATAGGTGCCTCACTGATTAAGCATTGGTAACTGTCAGACCAAGTTTACTCATATATA
CTTTAGATTGATTTAAAACTTCATTTTTAATTTAAAAGGATCTAGGTGAAGATCCTTTTTGATAATCTCA
TGACCAAAATCCCTTAACGTGAGTTTTCGTTCCACTGAGCGTCAGACCCCGTAGAAAAGATCAAAGGATC
TTCTTGAGATCCTTTTTTTCTGCGCGTAATCTGCTGCTTGCAAACAAAAAAACCACCGCTACCAGCGGTG
GTTTGTTTGCCGGATCAAGAGCTACCAACTCTTTTTCCGAAGGTAACTGGCTTCAGCAGAGCGCAGATAC
CAAATACTGTCCTTCTAGTGTAGCCGTAGTTAGGCCACCACTTCAAGAACTCTGTAGCACCGCCTACATA
CCTCGCTCTGCTAATCCTGTTACCAGTGGCTGCTGCCAGTGGCGATAAGTCGTGTCTTACCGGGTTGGAC
TCAAGACGATAGTTACCGGATAAGGCGCAGCGGTCGGGCTGAACGGGGGGTTCGTGCACACAGCCCAGCT
TGGAGCGAACGACCTACACCGAACTGAGATACCTACAGCGTGAGCTATGAGAAAGCGCCACGCTTCCCGA
AGGGAGAAAGGCGGACAGGTATCCGGTAAGCGGCAGGGTCGGAACAGGAGAGCGCACGAGGGAGCTTCCA
GGGGGAAACGCCTGGTATCTTTATAGTCCTGTCGGGTTTCGCCACCTCTGACTTGAGCGTCGATTTTTGT
GATGCTCGTCAGGGGGGCGGAGCCTATGGAAAAACGCCAGCAACGCGGCCTTTTTACGGTTCCTGGCCTT
TTGCTGGCCTTTTGCTCACATGT
Features (pLannotate 1.2.2; 18 found; start..end, strand, type, name):
      1..241     +  promoter       U6 promoter: RNA polymerase III promoter for human U6 snRNA
    271..346     +  misc_RNA       gRNA scaffold: guide RNA scaffold for the Streptococcus pyogenes CRISPR/Cas9 system
    353..396     +  misc_RNA       gRNA scaffold (fragment): guide RNA scaffold for the Streptococcus pyogenes CRISPR/Cas9 system
    443..728     +  enhancer       CMV enhancer: human cytomegalovirus immediate early enhancer; contains an 18-bp deletion relative to the standard CMV enhancer
    730..1007    +  promoter       chicken β-actin promoter: No description available
   1008..1236    +  intron         hybrid intron: hybrid between chicken β-actin (CBA) and minute virus of mice (MMV) introns (Gray et al., 2011)
   1374..2975    +  CDS            Cas9(N): N-terminal portion of Streptococcus pyogenes Cas9 (Zetsche et al., 2015)
   2976..5474    +  CDS            Cas9(C): C-terminal portion of Streptococcus pyogenes Cas9 (Zetsche et al., 2015)
   5475..5522    +  CDS            nucleoplasmin NLS: bipartite nuclear localization signal from nucleoplasmin
   5556..5667    +  polyA_signal   bGH poly(A) signal: bovine growth hormone polyadenylation signal
   5772..5912    +  repeat_region  AAV2 ITR: inverted terminal repeat of adeno-associated virus serotype 2 inverted
   5917..5968    -  misc_feature   bom (fragment): basis of mobility region from pBR322
   5987..6367    +  rep_origin     M13 ori (sequence partly withheld): M13 bacteriophage origin of replication; arrow indicates direction of (+) strand synthesis
   6443..6492    -  misc_feature   bom (fragment): basis of mobility region from pBR322
   6594..6629    -  CDS            rop (fragment): Rop protein, which maintains plasmids at low copy number; rop
   6724..6828    +  promoter       AmpR promoter: bla
   6829..7689    +  CDS            AmpR: β-lactamase; bla; confers resistance to ampicillin, carbenicillin, and related antibiotics
   7860..8448    +  rep_origin     ori: high-copy-number ColE1/pMB1/pBR322/pUC origin of replication
