>Addgene plasmid #124495 | POLR2A-N CRISPR pX330 | addgene full sequence | sequence record 241460 | Addgene NGS Result
GAGGGCCTATTTCCCATGATTCCTTCATATTTGCATATACGATACAAGGCTGTTAGAGAGATAATTGGAA
TTAATTTGACTGTAAACACAAAGATATTAGTACAAAATACGTGACGTAGAAAGTAATAATTTCTTGGGTA
GTTTGCAGTTTTAAAATTATGTTTTAAAATGGACTATCATATGCTTACCGTAACTTGAAAGTATTTCGAT
TTCTTGGCTTTATATATCTTGTGGAAAGGACGAAACACCGGCCACCCCCGTGCATGGCGGGTTTTAGAGC
TAGAAATAGCAAGTTAAAATAAGGCTAGTCCGTTATCAACTTGAAAAAGTGGCACCGAGTCGGTGCTTTT
TTGTTTTAGAGCTAGAAATAGCAAGTTAAAATAAGGCTAGTCCGTTTTTAGCGCGTGCGCCAATTCTGCA
GACAAATGGCTCTAGAGGTACCCGTTACATAACTTACGGTAAATGGCCCGCCTGGCTGACCGCCCAACGA
CCCCCGCCCATTGACGTCAATAGTAACGCCAATAGGGACTTTCCATTGACGTCAATGGGTGGAGTATTTA
CGGTAAACTGCCCACTTGGCAGTACATCAAGTGTATCATATGCCAAGTACGCCCCCTATTGACGTCAATG
ACGGTAAATGGCCCGCCTGGCATTGTGCCCAGTACATGACCTTATGGGACTTTCCTACTTGGCAGTACAT
CTACGTATTAGTCATCGCTATTACCATGGTCGAGGTGAGCCCCACGTTCTGCTTCACTCTCCCCATCTCC
CCCCCCTCCCCACCCCCAATTTTGTATTTATTTATTTTTTAATTATTTTGTGCAGCGATGGGGGCGGGGG
GGGGGGGGGGGCGCGCGCCRGGSGGGGSGGGGSGGGGSGRGGGGSGGGGSGGGGSGRGGCGGAGAGGTGC
GGCGGCAGCCAATCAGAGCGGCGCGCTCCGAAAGTTTCCTTTTATGGCGAGGCGGCGGCGGCGGCGGCCC
TATAAAAAGCGAAGCGCGCGGCGGGCGGGAGTCGCTGCGCGCTGCCTTCGCCCCGTGCCCCGCTCCGCCG
CCGCCTCGCGCCGCCCGCCCCGGCTCTGACTGACCGCGTTACTCCCACAGGTGAGCGGGCGGGACGGCCC
TTCTCCTCCGGGCTGTAATTAGCTGAGCAAGAGGTAAGGGTTTAAGGGATGGTTGGTTGGTGGGGTATTA
ATGTTTAATTACCTGGAGCACCTGCCTGAAATCACTTTTTTTCAGGTTGGACCGGTGCCACCATGGACTA
TAAGGACCACGACGGAGACTACAAGGATCATGATATTGATTACAAAGACGATGACGATAAGATGGCCCCA
AAGAAGAAGCGGAAGGTCGGTATCCACGGAGTCCCAGCAGCCGACAAGAAGTACAGCATCGGCCTGGACA
TCGGCACCAACTCTGTGGGCTGGGCCGTGATCACCGACGAGTACAAGGTGCCCAGCAAGAAATTCAAGGT
GCTGGGCAACACCGACCGGCACAGCATCAAGAAGAACCTGATCGGAGCCCTGCTGTTCGACAGCGGCGAA
ACAGCCGAGGCCACCCGGCTGAAGAGAACCGCCAGAAGAAGATACACCAGACGGAAGAACCGGATCTGCT
ATCTGCAAGAGATCTTCAGCAACGAGATGGCCAAGGTGGACGACAGCTTCTTCCACAGACTGGAAGAGTC
CTTCCTGGTGGAAGAGGATAAGAAGCACGAGCGGCACCCCATCTTCGGCAACATCGTGGACGAGGTGGCC
TACCACGAGAAGTACCCCACCATCTACCACCTGAGAAAGAAACTGGTGGACAGCACCGACAAGGCCGACC
TGCGGCTGATCTATCTGGCCCTGGCCCACATGATCAAGTTCCGGGGCCACTTCCTGATCGAGGGCGACCT
GAACCCCGACAACAGCGACGTGGACAAGCTGTTCATCCAGCTGGTGCAGACCTACAACCAGCTGTTCGAG
GAAAACCCCATCAACGCCAGCGGCGTGGACGCCAAGGCCATCCTGTCTGCCAGACTGAGCAAGAGCAGAC
GGCTGGAAAATCTGATCGCCCAGCTGCCCGGCGAGAAGAAGAATGGCCTGTTCGGAAACCTGATTGCCCT
GAGCCTGGGCCTGACCCCCAACTTCAAGAGCAACTTCGACCTGGCCGAGGATGCCAAACTGCAGCTGAGC
AAGGACACCTACGACGACGACCTGGACAACCTGCTGGCCCAGATCGGCGACCAGTACGCCGACCTGTTTC
TGGCCGCCAAGAACCTGTCCGACGCCATCCTGCTGAGCGACATCCTGAGAGTGAACACCGAGATCACCAA
GGCCCCCCTGAGCGCCTCTATGATCAAGAGATACGACGAGCACCACCAGGACCTGACCCTGCTGAAAGCT
CTCGTGCGGCAGCAGCTGCCTGAGAAGTACAAAGAGATTTTCTTCGACCAGAGCAAGAACGGCTACGCCG
GCTACATTGACGGCGGAGCCAGCCAGGAAGAGTTCTACAAGTTCATCAAGCCCATCCTGGAAAAGATGGA
CGGCACCGAGGAACTGCTCGTGAAGCTGAACAGAGAGGACCTGCTGCGGAAGCAGCGGACCTTCGACAAC
GGCAGCATCCCCCACCAGATCCACCTGGGAGAGCTGCACGCCATTCTGCGGCGGCAGGAAGATTTTTACC
CATTCCTGAAGGACAACCGGGAAAAGATCGAGAAGATCCTGACCTTCCGCATCCCCTACTACGTGGGCCC
TCTGGCCAGGGGAAACAGCAGATTCGCCTGGATGACCAGAAAGAGCGAGGAAACCATCACCCCCTGGAAC
TTCGAGGAAGTGGTGGACAAGGGCGCTTCCGCCCAGAGCTTCATCGAGCGGATGACCAACTTCGATAAGA
ACCTGCCCAACGAGAAGGTGCTGCCCAAGCACAGCCTGCTGTACGAGTACTTCACCGTGTATAACGAGCT
GACCAAAGTGAAATACGTGACCGAGGGAATGAGAAAGCCCGCCTTCCTGAGCGGCGAGCAGAAAAAGGCC
ATCGTGGACCTGCTGTTCAAGACCAACCGGAAAGTGACCGTGAAGCAGCTGAAAGAGGACTACTTCAAGA
AAATCGAGTGCTTCGACTCCGTGGAAATCTCCGGCGTGGAAGATCGGTTCAACGCCTCCCTGGGCACATA
CCACGATCTGCTGAAAATTATCAAGGACAAGGACTTCCTGGACAATGAGGAAAACGAGGACATTCTGGAA
GATATCGTGCTGACCCTGACACTGTTTGAGGACAGAGAGATGATCGAGGAACGGCTGAAAACCTATGCCC
ACCTGTTCGACGACAAAGTGATGAAGCAGCTGAAGCGGCGGAGATACACCGGCTGGGGCAGGCTGAGCCG
GAAGCTGATCAACGGCATCCGGGACAAGCAGTCCGGCAAGACAATCCTGGATTTCCTGAAGTCCGACGGC
TTCGCCAACAGAAACTTCATGCAGCTGATCCACGACGACAGCCTGACCTTTAAAGAGGACATCCAGAAAG
CCCAGGTGTCCGGCCAGGGCGATAGCCTGCACGAGCACATTGCCAATCTGGCCGGCAGCCCCGCCATTAA
GAAGGGCATCCTGCAGACAGTGAAGGTGGTGGACGAGCTCGTGAAAGTGATGGGCCGGCACAAGCCCGAG
AACATCGTGATCGAAATGGCCAGAGAGAACCAGACCACCCAGAAGGGACAGAAGAACAGCCGCGAGAGAA
TGAAGCGGATCGAAGAGGGCATCAAAGAGCTGGGCAGCCAGATCCTGAAAGAACACCCCGTGGAAAACAC
CCAGCTGCAGAACGAGAAGCTGTACCTGTACTACCTGCAGAATGGGCGGGATATGTACGTGGACCAGGAA
CTGGACATCAACCGGCTGTCCGACTACGATGTGGACCATATCGTGCCTCAGAGCTTTCTGAAGGACGACT
CCATCGACAACAAGGTGCTGACCAGAAGCGACAAGAACCGGGGCAAGAGCGACAACGTGCCCTCCGAAGA
GGTCGTGAAGAAGATGAAGAACTACTGGCGGCAGCTGCTGAACGCCAAGCTGATTACCCAGAGAAAGTTC
GACAATCTGACCAAGGCCGAGAGAGGCGGCCTGAGCGAACTGGATAAGGCCGGCTTCATCAAGAGACAGC
TGGTGGAAACCCGGCAGATCACAAAGCACGTGGCACAGATCCTGGACTCCCGGATGAACACTAAGTACGA
CGAGAATGACAAGCTGATCCGGGAAGTGAAAGTGATCACCCTGAAGTCCAAGCTGGTGTCCGATTTCCGG
AAGGATTTCCAGTTTTACAAAGTGCGCGAGATCAACAACTACCACCACGCCCACGACGCCTACCTGAACG
CCGTCGTGGGAACCGCCCTGATCAAAAAGTACCCTAAGCTGGAAAGCGAGTTCGTGTACGGCGACTACAA
GGTGTACGACGTGCGGAAGATGATCGCCAAGAGCGAGCAGGAAATCGGCAAGGCTACCGCCAAGTACTTC
TTCTACAGCAACATCATGAACTTTTTCAAGACCGAGATTACCCTGGCCAACGGCGAGATCCGGAAGCGGC
CTCTGATCGAGACAAACGGCGAAACCGGGGAGATCGTGTGGGATAAGGGCCGGGATTTTGCCACCGTGCG
GAAAGTGCTGAGCATGCCCCAAGTGAATATCGTGAAAAAGACCGAGGTGCAGACAGGCGGCTTCAGCAAA
GAGTCTATCCTGCCCAAGAGGAACAGCGATAAGCTGATCGCCAGAAAGAAGGACTGGGACCCTAAGAAGT
ACGGCGGCTTCGACAGCCCCACCGTGGCCTATTCTGTGCTGGTGGTGGCCAAAGTGGAAAAGGGCAAGTC
CAAGAAACTGAAGAGTGTGAAAGAGCTGCTGGGGATCACCATCATGGAAAGAAGCAGCTTCGAGAAGAAT
CCCATCGACTTTCTGGAAGCCAAGGGCTACAAAGAAGTGAAAAAGGACCTGATCATCAAGCTGCCTAAGT
ACTCCCTGTTCGAGCTGGAAAACGGCCGGAAGAGAATGCTGGCCTCTGCCGGCGAACTGCAGAAGGGAAA
CGAACTGGCCCTGCCCTCCAAATATGTGAACTTCCTGTACCTGGCCAGCCACTATGAGAAGCTGAAGGGC
TCCCCCGAGGATAATGAGCAGAAACAGCTGTTTGTGGAACAGCACAAGCACTACCTGGACGAGATCATCG
AGCAGATCAGCGAGTTCTCCAAGAGAGTGATCCTGGCCGACGCTAATCTGGACAAAGTGCTGTCCGCCTA
CAACAAGCACCGGGATAAGCCCATCAGAGAGCAGGCCGAGAATATCATCCACCTGTTTACCCTGACCAAT
CTGGGAGCCCCTGCCGCCTTCAAGTACTTTGACACCACCATCGACCGGAAGAGGTACACCAGCACCAAAG
AGGTGCTGGACGCCACCCTGATCCACCAGAGCATCACCGGCCTGTACGAGACACGGATCGACCTGTCTCA
GCTGGGAGGCGACAAAAGGCCGGCGGCCACGAAAAAGGCCGGCCAGGCAAAAAAGAAAAAGTAAGAATTC
CTAGAGCTCGCTGATCAGCCTCGACTGTGCCTTCTAGTTGCCAGCCATCTGTTGTTTGCCCCTCCCCCGT
GCCTTCCTTGACCCTGGAAGGTGCCACTCCCACTGTCCTTTCCTAATAAAATGAGGAAATTGCATCGCAT
TGTCTGAGTAGGTGTCATTCTATTCTGGGGGGTGGGGTGGGGCAGGACAGCAAGGGGGAGGATTGGGAAG
AGAATAGCAGGCATGCTGGGGAGCGGCCGCAGGAACCCCTAGTGATGGAGTTGGCCACTCCCTCTCTGCG
CGCTCGCTCGCTCACTGAGGCCGGGCGACCAAAGGTCGCCCGACGCCCGGGCTTTGCCCGGGCGGCCTCA
GTGAGCGAGCGAGCGCGCAGCTGCCTGCAGGGGCGCCTGATGCGGTATTTTCTCCTTACGCATCTGTGCG
GTATTTCACACCGCATA
[95 nt withheld, positions 5968-6062]
T
[46 nt withheld, positions 6064-6109]
C
[141 nt withheld, positions 6111-6251]
CCTTTGACGTTGGAGTCCACGTTCTTT
[37 nt withheld, positions 6279-6315]
ACTCTATCTCGGGCTATTCTTTTGATTTATAAGGGATTTTGCCGATTTCGGTCTATTGGTTAAAAAATGA
GCTGATTTAACAAAAATTTAACGCGAATTTTAACAAAATATTAACGTTTACAATTTTATGGTGCACTCTC
AGTACAATCTGCTCTGATGCCGCATAGTTAAGCCAGCCCCGACACCCGCCAACACCCGCTGACGCGCCCT
GACGGGCTTGTCTGCTCCCGGCATCCGCTTACAGACAAGCTGTGACCGTCTCCGGGAGCTGCATGTGTCA
GAGGTTTTCACCGTCATCACCGAAACGCGCGAGACGAAAGGGCCTCGTGATACGCCTATTTTTATAGGTT
AATGTCATGATAATAATGGTTTCTTAGACGTCAGGTGGCACTTTTCGGGGAAATGTGCGCGGAACCCCTA
TTTGTTTATTTTTCTAAATACATTCAAATATGTATCCGCTCATGAGACAATAACCCTGATAAATGCTTCA
ATAATATTGAAAAAGGAAGAGTATGAGTATTCAACATTTCCGTGTCGCCCTTATTCCCTTTTTTGCGGCA
TTTTGCCTTCCTGTTTTTGCTCACCCAGAAACGCTGGTGAAAGTAAAAGATGCTGAAGATCAGTTGGGTG
CACGAGTGGGTTACATCGAACTGGATCTCAACAGCGGTAAGATCCTTGAGAGTTTTCGCCCCGAAGAACG
TTTTCCAATGATGAGCACTTTTAAAGTTCTGCTATGTGGCGCGGTATTATCCCGTATTGACGCCGGGCAA
GAGCAACTCGGTCGCCGCATACACTATTCTCAGAATGACTTGGTTGAGTACTCACCAGTCACAGAAAAGC
ATCTTACGGATGGCATGACAGTAAGAGAATTATGCAGTGCTGCCATAACCATGAGTGATAACACTGCGGC
CAACTTACTTCTGACAACGATCGGAGGACCGAAGGAGCTAACCGCTTTTTTGCACAACATGGGGGATCAT
GTAACTCGCCTTGATCGTTGGGAACCGGAGCTGAATGAAGCCATACCAAACGACGAGCGTGACACCACGA
TGCCTGTAGCAATGGCAACAACGTTGCGCAAACTATTAACTGGCGAACTACTTACTCTAGCTTCCCGGCA
ACAATTAATAGACTGGATGGAGGCGGATAAAGTTGCAGGACCACTTCTGCGCTCGGCCCTTCCGGCTGGC
TGGTTTATTGCTGATAAATCTGGAGCCGGTGAGCGTGGAAGCCGCGGTATCATTGCAGCACTGGGGCCAG
ATGGTAAGCCCTCCCGTATCGTAGTTATCTACACGACGGGGAGTCAGGCAACTATGGATGAACGAAATAG
ACAGATCGCTGAGATAGGTGCCTCACTGATTAAGCATTGGTAACTGTCAGACCAAGTTTACTCATATATA
CTTTAGATTGATTTAAAACTTCATTTTTAATTTAAAAGGATCTAGGTGAAGATCCTTTTTGATAATCTCA
TGACCAAAATCCCTTAACGTGAGTTTTCGTTCCACTGAGCGTCAGACCCCGTAGAAAAGATCAAAGGATC
TTCTTGAGATCCTTTTTTTCTGCGCGTAATCTGCTGCTTGCAAACAAAAAAACCACCGCTACCAGCGGTG
GTTTGTTTGCCGGATCAAGAGCTACCAACTCTTTTTCCGAAGGTAACTGGCTTCAGCAGAGCGCAGATAC
CAAATACTGTTCTTCTAGTGTAGCCGTAGTTAGGCCACCACTTCAAGAACTCTGTAGCACCGCCTACATA
CCTCGCTCTGCTAATCCTGTTACCAGTGGCTGCTGCCAGTGGCGATAAGTCGTGTCTTACCGGGTTGGAC
TCAAGACGATAGTTACCGGATAAGGCGCAGCGGTCGGGCTGAACGGGGGGTTCGTGCACACAGCCCAGCT
TGGAGCGAACGACCTACACCGAACTGAGATACCTACAGCGTGAGCTATGAGAAAGCGCCACGCTTCCCGA
AGGGAGAAAGGCGGACAGGTATCCGGTAAGCGGCAGGGTCGGAACAGGAGAGCGCACGAGGGAGCTTCCA
GGGGGAAACGCCTGGTATCTTTATAGTCCTGTCGGGTTTCGCCACCTCTGACTTGAGCGTCGATTTTTGT
GATGCTCGTCAGGGGGGCGGAGCCTATGGAAAAACGCCAGCAACGCGGCCTTTTTACGGTTCCTGGCCTT
TTGCTGGCCTTTTGCTCACATGT
Features (pLannotate 1.2.2; 18 found; start..end, strand, type, name):
      1..241     +  promoter       U6 promoter: RNA polymerase III promoter for human U6 snRNA
    271..346     +  misc_RNA       gRNA scaffold: guide RNA scaffold for the Streptococcus pyogenes CRISPR/Cas9 system
    353..396     +  misc_RNA       gRNA scaffold (fragment): guide RNA scaffold for the Streptococcus pyogenes CRISPR/Cas9 system
    443..728     +  enhancer       CMV enhancer: human cytomegalovirus immediate early enhancer; contains an 18-bp deletion relative to the standard CMV enhancer
    730..1007    +  promoter       chicken β-actin promoter: No description available
   1008..1235    +  intron         hybrid intron: hybrid between chicken β-actin (CBA) and minute virus of mice (MMV) introns (Gray et al., 2011)
   1373..2974    +  CDS            Cas9(N): N-terminal portion of Streptococcus pyogenes Cas9 (Zetsche et al., 2015)
   2975..5473    +  CDS            Cas9(C): C-terminal portion of Streptococcus pyogenes Cas9 (Zetsche et al., 2015)
   5474..5521    +  CDS            nucleoplasmin NLS: bipartite nuclear localization signal from nucleoplasmin
   5555..5666    +  polyA_signal   bGH poly(A) signal: bovine growth hormone polyadenylation signal
   5771..5911    +  repeat_region  AAV2 ITR: inverted terminal repeat of adeno-associated virus serotype 2 inverted
   5916..5967    -  misc_feature   bom (fragment): basis of mobility region from pBR322
   5986..6441    +  rep_origin     f1 ori (sequence partly withheld): f1 bacteriophage origin of replication; arrow indicates direction of (+) strand synthesis
   6442..6491    -  misc_feature   bom (fragment): basis of mobility region from pBR322
   6593..6628    -  CDS            rop (fragment): Rop protein, which maintains plasmids at low copy number; rop
   6723..6827    +  promoter       AmpR promoter: bla
   6828..7688    +  CDS            AmpR: β-lactamase; bla; confers resistance to ampicillin, carbenicillin, and related antibiotics
   7859..8447    +  rep_origin     ori: high-copy-number ColE1/pMB1/pBR322/pUC origin of replication
