[The description below was written by a language model from this plasmid's Addgene catalogue record and pLannotate feature annotations shown in this document.]
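Description:
POLR2A-N CRISPR pX330 is an all-in-one CRISPR/Cas9 plasmid of about 8.5 kb, built on the pX330 backbone and intended for expression in human cells. It is propagated in E. coli as a high-copy plasmid through a ColE1/pUC-type origin and selected with ampicillin via the β-lactamase gene. The backbone also carries a filamentous phage origin, annotated as f1 in one sequence record and M13 in the other. A single AAV2 inverted terminal repeat lies downstream of the Cas9 cassette. With only one ITR annotated, the plasmid is best regarded as a transfection construct rather than an AAV packaging vector.

The plasmid holds two expression units. A human U6 RNA polymerase III promoter drives a single guide RNA, made of a 20-nt spacer directed at the N-terminal coding region of human POLR2A (the largest subunit of RNA polymerase II, also called RPB1) fused to the Streptococcus pyogenes gRNA scaffold. The spacer was inserted between BbsI sites that were destroyed during cloning. Downstream, a hybrid CAG-type promoter (CMV enhancer, chicken β-actin promoter and a hybrid intron) drives S. pyogenes Cas9. The annotation tool splits Cas9 into adjoining N- and C-terminal portions, but these form one continuous coding region, followed by a nucleoplasmin nuclear localisation signal and a bGH polyadenylation signal.

Cutting near the start of the POLR2A coding sequence suits N-terminal editing of the endogenous gene, such as tag knock-in with a separate donor, although the record does not describe a donor or tag. The depositor and sequencing-derived records differ by one base in the promoter intron region, which the repository sequencing could not fully resolve, so the depositor's sequence should be used there.
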