Addgene plasmid #124495: POLR2A-N CRISPR pX330
Purpose: A CRISPR plasmid for targeting the N-terminus coding region of human POLR2A
Depositing lab: Masato Kanemaki. Depositing organization: National Institute of Genetics. Publication: Single nucleosome imaging reveals loose genome chromatin networks via active RNA polymerase II. Nagashima R, Hibino K, Ashwin SS, Babokhov M, Fujishiro S, Imai R, Nozaki T, Tamura S, Tani T, Kimura H, Shribak M, Kanemaki MT, Sasai M, Maeshima K. J Cell Biol. 2019 Mar 1. pii: jcb.201811090. doi: 10.1083/jcb.201811090. PubMed 30824489.
Backbone
  Vector backbone: pX330
  Total vector size (bp): 8509
  Vector type: CRISPR
Growth in bacteria
  Bacterial resistance: Ampicillin, 100 μg/mL
  Growth temperature: 37°C
  Growth strain: DH5alpha
  Copy number: High Copy
Gene/Insert
  Gene/Insert name: POLR2A targeting CRISPR (alt name: RPB1; RPO2; POLR2; POLRA; RPBh1; RPOL2; RpIILS; hsRPB1; hRPB220)
  gRNA/shRNA sequence: GCCACCCCCGTGCATGGCGG
  Species: H. sapiens (human)
  Promoter: U6 promoter
  Cloning method: Restriction Enzyme; 5′ cloning site BbsI (destroyed during cloning); 3′ cloning site BbsI (destroyed during cloning)
  Sequencing primers: 5′ aggctgttagagagataattgg
Terms and licenses: Academic/Nonprofit Terms; Industry Terms: Not Available to Industry
Depositor comments: Note: Addgene NGS is unable to fully resolve the CAG promoter sequence. Please refer to the depositor's sequence for this section of the plasmid.
How to cite: POLR2A-N CRISPR pX330 was a gift from Masato Kanemaki (Addgene plasmid # 124495 ; http://n2t.net/addgene:124495 ; RRID:Addgene_124495)
